Addgene plasmid #171234: HA-HA-BI-AR
Purpose: Mammalian expression of 2xHA-tagged human androgen receptor (hAR)
Depositing lab: Steven Balk. Depositing organization: Beth Israel Deaconess Medical Center. Publication: Protein phosphatase 1 suppresses androgen receptor ubiquitylation and degradation. Liu X, Han W, Gulla S, Simon NI, Gao Y, Cai C, Yang H, Zhang X, Liu J, Balk SP, Chen S. Oncotarget. 2016 Jan 12;7(2):1754-64. doi: 10.18632/oncotarget.6434. PubMed 26636645.
Backbone
  Vector backbone: pcDNA3.1(+)-kozakHAHA
  Backbone size w/o insert (bp): 5500
  Vector type: Mammalian Expression, Bacterial Expression
  Selectable markers: Neomycin (select with G418)
Growth in bacteria
  Bacterial resistance: Ampicillin, 100 μg/mL
  Growth temperature: 37°C
  Growth strain: DH5alpha
  Copy number: High Copy
Gene/Insert
  Gene/Insert name: 2xHA-tagged human androgen receptor (alt names: HA-HA-AR; 2xHA-AR)
  Species: H. sapiens (human)
  Insert size (bp): 3000
  Entrez Gene: AR (a.k.a. AIS, AR8, DHTR, HUMARA, HYSP1, KD, NR3C4, SBMA, SMAX1, TFM)
  Promoter: CMV
  Tag / fusion protein: HA (N terminal on backbone)
  Cloning method: Restriction Enzyme; 5′ cloning site BamHI (unknown if destroyed); 3′ cloning site NotI (unknown if destroyed)
  Sequencing primers: 5′ CMV_fwd_primer
Terms and licenses: Academic/Nonprofit Terms; Industry Terms: Not Available to Industry
Depositor comments: HA-HA tagged full-length AR.
How to cite: HA-HA-BI-AR was a gift from Steven Balk (Addgene plasmid # 171234 ; http://n2t.net/addgene:171234 ; RRID:Addgene_171234)
