[The description below was written by a language model from this plasmid's Addgene catalogue record and pLannotate feature annotations shown in this document.]
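Description:
HA-HA-BI-AR is a mammalian expression plasmid built on a pcDNA3.1(+) derivative that carries a Kozak sequence and a tandem HA epitope upstream of the cloning site. It encodes full-length human androgen receptor (AR, also known as NR3C4) with two N-terminal HA tags supplied by the backbone. The roughly 3 kb AR insert was placed between BamHI and NotI sites, giving a sequenced plasmid of about 8.5 kb. Transcription is driven by the human cytomegalovirus immediate-early enhancer and promoter and terminated by the bovine growth hormone polyadenylation signal. A T7 promoter between the CMV promoter and the coding region allows in vitro transcription. The automated annotation maps the AR open reading frame but does not call the HA tags separately. It also reports short fragment matches, including an HIV-1 LTR piece, a ble fragment and a lacI fragment. These are probably incidental similarities within standard backbone sequence rather than functional elements.

For propagation in E. coli, the plasmid has a high-copy ColE1/pUC-type origin and a β-lactamase gene conferring ampicillin resistance. An f1 origin is also present, which permits single-stranded DNA production. A separate cassette, consisting of the SV40 early promoter, the neomycin phosphotransferase gene and the SV40 poly(A) signal, allows G418 selection of stably transfected mammalian cells. The construct is intended for transient or stable expression of epitope-tagged AR, so the receptor can be detected or immunoprecipitated with anti-HA antibodies. The associated publication concerns regulation of AR ubiquitylation and degradation by protein phosphatase 1.
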