Features (pLannotate 1.2.2; 20 found; start..end, strand, type, name):
     28..80      -  misc_feature   bom (fragment): basis of mobility region from pBR322
    235..614     +  enhancer       CMV enhancer: human cytomegalovirus immediate early enhancer
    615..818     +  promoter       CMV promoter: human cytomegalovirus (CMV) immediate early promoter
    814..847     +  LTR            5' LTR (truncated) (fragment): truncated 5' long terminal repeat (LTR) from HIV-1
    863..881     +  promoter       T7 promoter: promoter for bacteriophage T7 RNA polymerase
   1003..3759    +  CDS            AR: ANDR_HUMAN - Also known as DHTR, NR3C4. Experimental evidence at protein level: Swiss-Prot protein existence level 1. [Isoform 4]: Lacks the C-terminal ligand-binding domain and may therefore constitutively activate the transcription of a specific set of genes independently of steroid hormones. From Homo sapiens (Human).
   4109..4333    +  polyA_signal   bGH poly(A) signal: bovine growth hormone polyadenylation signal
   4337..4358    +  promoter       SV40 promoter (fragment): SV40 enhancer and early promoter
   4379..4807    +  rep_origin     f1 ori (sequence partly withheld): f1 bacteriophage origin of replication; arrow indicates direction of (+) strand synthesis
   4821..5150    +  promoter       SV40 promoter: SV40 enhancer and early promoter
   5217..6008    +  CDS            neo: KKA2_KLEPN - Also known as kan, nptII. Experimental evidence at protein level: Swiss-Prot protein existence level 1. Resistance to kanamycin, neomycin, paromomycin, ribostamycin, butirosin and gentamicin B. From Klebsiella pneumoniae.
   6032..6190    +  CDS            ble (fragment): BLE_KLEPN - Experimental evidence at protein level: Swiss-Prot protein existence level 1. Binding protein with a strong affinity to the bleomycin family of antibiotics. Binds to CL990; an antimitotic-antibiotic compound. From Klebsiella pneumoniae.
   6185..6306    +  polyA_signal   SV40 poly(A) signal: SV40 polyadenylation signal
   6379..6395    -  protein_bind   lac operator: The lac repressor binds to the lac operator to inhibit transcription in E. coli. This inhibition can be relieved by adding lactose or isopropyl-β-D-thiogalactopyranoside (IPTG). lac repressor encoded by lacI
   6403..6433    -  promoter       lac promoter: promoter for the E. coli lac operon
   6448..6469    -  protein_bind   CAP binding site: CAP binding activates transcription in the presence of cAMP. E. coli catabolite activator protein
   6482..6574    -  CDS            lacI (fragment): lac repressor; lacI; The lac repressor binds to the lac operator to inhibit transcription in E. coli. This inhibition can be relieved by adding lactose or isopropyl-β-D-thiogalactopyranoside (IPTG).
   6757..7345    -  rep_origin     ori: high-copy-number ColE1/pMB1/pBR322/pUC origin of replication
   7516..8376    -  CDS            AmpR: β-lactamase; bla; confers resistance to ampicillin, carbenicillin, and related antibiotics
   8377..8481    -  promoter       AmpR promoter: bla
>Addgene plasmid #171234 | HA-HA-BI-AR | addgene full sequence | sequence record 336048 | Addgene NGS Result
GACGGATCGGGAGATCTCCCGATCCCCTATGGTGCACTCTCAGTACAATCTGCTCTGATGCCGCATAGTT
AAGCCAGTATCTGCTCCCTGCTTGTGTGTTGGAGGTCGCTGAGTAGTGCGCGAGCAAAATTTAAGCTACA
ACAAGGCAAGGCTTGACCGACAATTGCATGAAGAATCTGCTTAGGGTTAGGCGTTTTGCGCTGCTTCGCG
ATGTACGGGCCAGATATACGCGTTGACATTGATTATTGACTAGTTATTAATAGTAATCAATTACGGGGTC
ATTAGTTCATAGCCCATATATGGAGTTCCGCGTTACATAACTTACGGTAAATGGCCCGCCTGGCTGACCG
CCCAACGACCCCCGCCCATTGACGTCAATAATGACGTATGTTCCCATAGTAACGCCAATAGGGACTTTCC
ATTGACGTCAATGGGTGGAGTATTTACGGTAAACTGCCCACTTGGCAGTACATCAAGTGTATCATATGCC
AAGTACGCCCCCTATTGACGTCAATGACGGTAAATGGCCCGCCTGGCATTATGCCCAGTACATGACCTTA
TGGGACTTTCCTACTTGGCAGTACATCTACGTATTAGTCATCGCTATTACCATGGTGATGCGGTTTTGGC
AGTACATCAATGGGCGTGGATAGCGGTTTGACTCACGGGGATTTCCAAGTCTCCACCCCATTGACGTCAA
TGGGAGTTTGTTTTGGCACCAAAATCAACGGGACTTTCCAAAATGTCGTAACAACTCCGCCCCATTGACG
CAAATGGGCGGTAGGCGTGTACGGTGGGAGGTCTATATAAGCAGAGCTCTCTGGCTAACTAGAGAACCCA
CTGCTTACTGGCTTATCGAAATTAATACGACTCACTATAGGGAGACCCAAGCTGGCTAGCGTTTAAACTT
AAGCTTCCACCATGGCCTACCCATACGACGTCCCAGACTACGCTCAGCTCCAGCTTATGTACCCCTACGA
CGTGCCCGACTACGCGGGATCCATGGAAGTGCAGTTAGGGCTGGGAAGGGTCTACCCTCGGCCGCCGTCC
AAGACCTACCGAGGAGCTTTCCAGAATCTGTTCCAGAGCGTGCGCGAAGTGATCCAGAACCCGGGCCCCA
GGCACCCAGAGGCCGCGAGCGCAGCACCTCCCGGCGCCAGTTTGCTGCTGCTGCAGCAGCAGCAGCAGCA
GCAGCAGCAGCAGCAGCAGCAGCAGCAGCAGCAGCAGCAGCAGCAGCAAGAGACTAGCCCCAGGCAGCAG
CAGCAGCAGCAGGGTGAGGATGGTTCTCCCCAAGCCCATCGTAGAGGCCCCACAGGCTACCTGGTCCTGG
ATGAGGAACAGCAACCTTCACAGCCGCAGTCGGCCCTGGAGTGCCACCCCGAGAGAGGTTGCGTCCCAGA
GCCTGGAGCCGCCGTGGCCGCCAGCAAGGGGCTGCCGCAGCAGCTGCCAGCACCTCCGGACGAGGATGAC
TCAGCTGCCCCATCCACGTTGTCCCTGCTGGGCCCCACTTTCCCCGGCTTAAGCAGCTGCTCCGCTGACC
TTAAAGACATCCTGAGCGAGGCCAGCACCATGCAACTCCTTCAGCAACAGCAGCAGGAAGCAGTATCCGA
AGGCAGCAGCAGCGGGAGAGCGAGGGAGGCCTCGGGGGCTCCCACTTCCTCCAAGGACAATTACTTAGGG
GGCACTTCGACCATTTCTGACAACGCCAAGGAGTTGTGTAAGGCAGTGTCGGTGTCCATGGGCCTGGGTG
TGGAGGCGTTGGAGCATCTGAGTCCAGGGGAACAGCTTCGGGGGGATTGCATGTACGCCCCACTTTTGGG
AGTTCCACCCGCTGTGCGTCCCACTCCTTGTGCCCCATTGGCCGAATGCAAAGGTTCTCTGCTAGACGAC
AGCGCAGGCAAGAGCACTGAAGATACTGCTGAGTATTCCCCTTTCAAGGGAGGTTACACCAAAGGGCTAG
AAGGCGAGAGCCTAGGCTGCTCTGGCAGCGCTGCAGCAGGGAGCTCCGGGACACTTGAACTGCCGTCTAC
CCTGTCTCTCTACAAGTCCGGAGCACTGGACGAGGCAGCTGCGTACCAGAGTCGCGACTACTACAACTTT
CCACTGGCTCTGGCCGGACCGCCGCCCCCTCCGCCGCCTCCCCATCCCCACGCTCGCATCAAGCTGGAGA
ACCCGCTGGACTACGGCAGCGCCTGGGCGGCTGCGGCGGCGCAGTGCCGCTATGGGGACCTGGCGAGCCT
GCATGGCGCGGGTGCAGCGGGACCCGGTTCTGGGTCACCCTCAGCCGCCGCTTCCTCATCCTGGCACACT
CTCTTCACAGCCGAAGAAGGCCAGTTGTATGGACCGTGTGGTGGTGGTGGGGGTGGTGGCGGCGGCGGCG
GCGGCGGCGGCGGCGGCGGCGGCGGCGGCGGCGGCGGCGAGGCGGGAGCTGTAGCCCCCTACGGCTACAC
TCGGCCCCCTCAGGGGCTGGCGGGCCAGGAAAGCGACTTCACCGCACCTGATGTGTGGTACCCTGGCGGC
ATGGTGAGCAGAGTGCCCTATCCCAGTCCCACTTGTGTCAAAAGCGAAATGGGCCCCTGGATGGATAGCT
ACTCCGGACCTTACGGGGACATGCGTTTGGAGACTGCCAGGGACCATGTTTTGCCCATTGACTATTACTT
TCCACCCCAGAAGACCTGCCTGATCTGTGGAGATGAAGCTTCTGGGTGTCACTATGGAGCTCTCACATGT
GGAAGCTGCAAGGTCTTCTTCAAAAGAGCCGCTGAAGGGAAACAGAAGTACCTGTGCGCCAGCAGAAATG
ATTGCACTATTGATAAATTCCGAAGGAAAAATTGTCCATCTTGTCGTCTTCGGAAATGTTATGAAGCAGG
GATGACTCTGGGAGCCCGGAAGCTGAAGAAACTTGGTAATCTGAAACTACAGGAGGAAGGAGAGGCTTCC
AGCACCACCAGCCCCACTGAGGAGACAACCCAGAAGCTGACAGTGTCACACATTGAAGGCTATGAATGTC
AGCCCATCTTTCTGAATGTCCTGGAAGCCATTGAGCCAGGTGTAGTGTGTGCTGGACACGACAACAACCA
GCCCGACTCCTTTGCAGCCTTGCTCTCTAGCCTCAATGAACTGGGAGAGAGACAGCTTGTACACGTGGTC
AAGTGGGCCAAGGCCTTGCCTGGCTTCCGCAACTTACACGTGGACGACCAGATGGCTGTCATTCAGTACT
CCTGGATGGGGCTCATGGTGTTTGCCATGGGCTGGCGATCCTTCACCAATGTCAACTCCAGGATGCTCTA
CTTCGCCCCTGATCTGGTTTTCAATGAGTACCGCATGCACAAGTCCCGGATGTACAGCCAGTGTGTCCGA
ATGAGGCACCTCTCTCAAGAGTTTGGATGGCTCCAAATCACCCCCCAGGAATTCCTGTGCATGAAAGCAC
TGCTACTCTTCAGCATTATTCCAGTGGATGGGCTGAAAAATCAAAAATTCTTTGATGAACTTCGAATGAA
CTACATCAAGGAACTCGATCGTATCATTGCATGCAAAAGAAAAAATCCCACATCCTGCTCAAGACGCTTC
TACCAGCTCACCAAGCTCCTGGACTCCGTGCAGCCTATTGCGAGAGAGCTGCATCAGTTCACTTTTGACC
TGCTAATCAAGTCACACATGGTGAGCGTGGACTTTCCGGAAATGATGGCAGAGATCATCTCTGTGCAAGT
GCCCAAGATCCTTTCTGGGAAAGTCAAGCCCATCTATTTCCACACCCAGTGAAGCATTGGAAACCCTATT
TCCCCACCCCAGCTCATGCCCCCTTTCAGATGTCTTCTGCCTGTTATAACTCTGCACTACTCCTCTGCAG
TGCCTTGGGGAATTTCCTCTATTGATGTACAGTCTGTCATGAACATGTTCCTCAATTCTATTTGCTGGGC
TTTTTTTTTCTCTTTCTCTCCTTTCTTTTTCTTCTTCCCTCCCTATCTAACCCTCCCATGGCACCTTCAG
ACTTTGCTTCCCATTGTGGCTCCTATCTGTGTTTTGAATGGTGTTGTATGCCTTTATCCAGCACAGTGGC
GGCCGCTCGAGTCTAGAGGGCCCGTTTAAACCCGCTGATCAGCCTCGACTGTGCCTTCTAGTTGCCAGCC
ATCTGTTGTTTGCCCCTCCCCCGTGCCTTCCTTGACCCTGGAAGGTGCCACTCCCACTGTCCTTTCCTAA
TAAAATGAGGAAATTGCATCGCATTGTCTGAGTAGGTGTCATTCTATTCTGGGGGGTGGGGTGGGGCAGG
ACAGCAAGGGGGAGGATTGGGAAGACAATAGCAGGCATGCTGGGGATGCGGTGGGCTCTATGGCTTCTGA
GGCGGAAAGAACCAGCTGGGGCTCTAGGGGGTATCCCC
[124 nt withheld, positions 4379-4502]
C
[91 nt withheld, positions 4504-4594]
A
[49 nt withheld, positions 4596-4644]
CCTTTGACGTTGGAGTCCACGTTCTTT
[37 nt withheld, positions 4672-4708]
ACCCTATCTCGGTCTATTCTTTTGATTTATAAGGGATTTTGCCGATTTCGGCCTATTGGTTAAAAAATGA
GCTGATTTAACAAAAATTTAACGCGAATTAATTCTGTGGAATGTGTGTCAGTTAGGGTGTGGAAAGTCCC
CAGGCTCCCCAGCAGGCAGAAGTATGCAAAGCATGCATCTCAATTAGTCAGCAACCAGGTGTGGAAAGTC
CCCAGGCTCCCCAGCAGGCAGAAGTATGCAAAGCATGCATCTCAATTAGTCAGCAACCATAGTCCCGCCC
CTAACTCCGCCCATCCCGCCCCTAACTCCGCCCAGTTCCGCCCATTCTCCGCCCCATGGCTGACTAATTT
TTTTTATTTATGCAGAGGCCGAGGCCGCCTCTGCCTCTGAGCTATTCCAGAAGTAGTGAGGAGGCTTTTT
TGGAGGCCTAGGCTTTTGCAAAAAGCTCCCGGGAGCTTGTATATCCATTTTCGGATCTGATCAAGAGACA
GGATGAGGATCGTTTCGCATGATTGAACAAGATGGATTGCACGCAGGTTCTCCGGCCGCTTGGGTGGAGA
GGCTATTCGGCTATGACTGGGCACAACAGACAATCGGCTGCTCTGATGCCGCCGTGTTCCGGCTGTCAGC
GCAGGGGCGCCCGGTTCTTTTTGTCAAGACCGACCTGTCCGGTGCCCTGAATGAACTGCAGGACGAGGCA
GCGCGGCTATCGTGGCTGGCCACGACGGGCGTTCCTTGCGCAGCTGTGCTCGACGTTGTCACTGAAGCGG
GAAGGGACTGGCTGCTATTGGGCGAAGTGCCGGGGCAGGATCTCCTGTCATCTCACCTTGCTCCTGCCGA
GAAAGTATCCATCATGGCTGATGCAATGCGGCGGCTGCATACGCTTGATCCGGCTACCTGCCCATTCGAC
CACCAAGCGAAACATCGCATCGAGCGAGCACGTACTCGGATGGAAGCCGGTCTTGTCGATCAGGATGATC
TGGACGAAGAGCATCAGGGGCTCGCGCCAGCCGAACTGTTCGCCAGGCTCAAGGCGCGCATGCCCGACGG
CGAGGATCTCGTCGTGACCCATGGCGATGCCTGCTTGCCGAATATCATGGTGGAAAATGGCCGCTTTTCT
GGATTCATCGACTGTGGCCGGCTGGGTGTGGCGGACCGCTATCAGGACATAGCGTTGGCTACCCGTGATA
TTGCTGAAGAGCTTGGCGGCGAATGGGCTGACCGCTTCCTCGTGCTTTACGGTATCGCCGCTCCCGATTC
GCAGCGCATCGCCTTCTATCGCCTTCTTGACGAGTTCTTCTGAGCGGGACTCTGGGGTTCGAAATGACCG
ACCAAGCGACGCCCAACCTGCCATCACGAGATTTCGATTCCACCGCCGCCTTCTATGAAAGGTTGGGCTT
CGGAATCGTTTTCCGGGACGCCGGCTGGATGATCCTCCAGCGCGGGGATCTCATGCTGGAGTTCTTCGCC
CACCCCAACTTGTTTATTGCAGCTTATAATGGTTACAAATAAAGCAATAGCATCACAAATTTCACAAATA
AAGCATTTTTTTCACTGCATTCTAGTTGTGGTTTGTCCAAACTCATCAATGTATCTTATCATGTCTGTAT
ACCGTCGACCTCTAGCTAGAGCTTGGCGTAATCATGGTCATAGCTGTTTCCTGTGTGAAATTGTTATCCG
CTCACAATTCCACACAACATACGAGCCGGAAGCATAAAGTGTAAAGCCTGGGGTGCCTAATGAGTGAGCT
AACTCACATTAATTGCGTTGCGCTCACTGCCCGCTTTCCAGTCGGGAAACCTGTCGTGCCAGCTGCATTA
ATGAATCGGCCAACGCGCGGGGAGAGGCGGTTTGCGTATTGGGCGCTCTTCCGCTTCCTCGCTCACTGAC
TCGCTGCGCTCGGTCGTTCGGCTGCGGCGAGCGGTATCAGCTCACTCAAAGGCGGTAATACGGTTATCCA
CAGAATCAGGGGATAACGCAGGAAAGAACATGTGAGCAAAAGGCCAGCAAAAGGCCAGGAACCGTAAAAA
GGCCGCGTTGCTGGCGTTTTTCCATAGGCTCCGCCCCCCTGACGAGCATCACAAAAATCGACGCTCAAGT
CAGAGGTGGCGAAACCCGACAGGACTATAAAGATACCAGGCGTTTCCCCCTGGAAGCTCCCTCGTGCGCT
CTCCTGTTCCGACCCTGCCGCTTACCGGATACCTGTCCGCCTTTCTCCCTTCGGGAAGCGTGGCGCTTTC
TCATAGCTCACGCTGTAGGTATCTCAGTTCGGTGTAGGTCGTTCGCTCCAAGCTGGGCTGTGTGCACGAA
CCCCCCGTTCAGCCCGACCGCTGCGCCTTATCCGGTAACTATCGTCTTGAGTCCAACCCGGTAAGACACG
ACTTATCGCCACTGGCAGCAGCCACTGGTAACAGGATTAGCAGAGCGAGGTATGTAGGCGGTGCTACAGA
GTTCTTGAAGTGGTGGCCTAACTACGGCTACACTAGAAGAACAGTATTTGGTATCTGCGCTCTGCTGAAG
CCAGTTACCTTCGGAAAAAGAGTTGGTAGCTCTTGATCCGGCAAACAAACCACCGCTGGTAGCGGTGGTT
TTTTTGTTTGCAAGCAGCAGATTACGCGCAGAAAAAAAGGATCTCAAGAAGATCCTTTGATCTTTTCTAC
GGGGTCTGACGCTCAGTGGAACGAAAACTCACGTTAAGGGATTTTGGTCATGAGATTATCAAAAAGGATC
TTCACCTAGATCCTTTTAAATTAAAAATGAAGTTTTAAATCAATCTAAAGTATATATGAGTAAACTTGGT
CTGACAGTTACCAATGCTTAATCAGTGAGGCACCTATCTCAGCGATCTGTCTATTTCGTTCATCCATAGT
TGCCTGACTCCCCGTCGTGTAGATAACTACGATACGGGAGGGCTTACCATCTGGCCCCAGTGCTGCAATG
ATACCGCGAGACCCACGCTCACCGGCTCCAGATTTATCAGCAATAAACCAGCCAGCCGGAAGGGCCGAGC
GCAGAAGTGGTCCTGCAACTTTATCCGCCTCCATCCAGTCTATTAATTGTTGCCGGGAAGCTAGAGTAAG
TAGTTCGCCAGTTAATAGTTTGCGCAACGTTGTTGCCATTGCTACAGGCATCGTGGTGTCACGCTCGTCG
TTTGGTATGGCTTCATTCAGCTCCGGTTCCCAACGATCAAGGCGAGTTACATGATCCCCCATGTTGTGCA
AAAAAGCGGTTAGCTCCTTCGGTCCTCCGATCGTTGTCAGAAGTAAGTTGGCCGCAGTGTTATCACTCAT
GGTTATGGCAGCACTGCATAATTCTCTTACTGTCATGCCATCCGTAAGATGCTTTTCTGTGACTGGTGAG
TACTCAACCAAGTCATTCTGAGAATAGTGTATGCGGCGACCGAGTTGCTCTTGCCCGGCGTCAATACGGG
ATAATACCGCGCCACATAGCAGAACTTTAAAAGTGCTCATCATTGGAAAACGTTCTTCGGGGCGAAAACT
CTCAAGGATCTTACCGCTGTTGAGATCCAGTTCGATGTAACCCACTCGTGCACCCAACTGATCTTCAGCA
TCTTTTACTTTCACCAGCGTTTCTGGGTGAGCAAAAACAGGAAGGCAAAATGCCGCAAAAAAGGGAATAA
GGGCGACACGGAAATGTTGAATACTCATACTCTTCCTTTTTCAATATTATTGAAGCATTTATCAGGGTTA
TTGTCTCATGAGCGGATACATATTTGAATGTATTTAGAAAAATAAACAAATAGGGGTTCCGCGCACATTT
CCCCGAAAAGTGCCACCTGACGTC
